Addgene plasmid #15255: pBabe-Puro-RalA-S194A
Depositing lab: William Hahn. Depositing organization: Dana-Farber Cancer Institute. Publication: The tumor suppressor PP2A Abeta regulates the RalA GTPase. Sablina AA, Chen W, Arroyo JD, Corral L, Hector M, Bulmer SE, DeCaprio JA, Hahn WC. Cell. 2007 Jun 1. 129(5):969-82. 10.1016/j.cell.2007.03.047 PubMed 17540176.
Backbone
  Vector backbone: pBabe-puro
  Backbone size w/o insert (bp): 5100
  Vector type: Mammalian Expression, Retroviral
Growth in bacteria
  Bacterial resistance: Ampicillin, 100 μg/mL
  Growth temperature: 37°C
  Growth strain: DH5alpha
  Copy number: High Copy
Gene/Insert
  Gene/Insert name: v-ral simian leukemia viral oncogene homolog A
  Species: H. sapiens (human)
  Insert size (bp): 621
  Mutation: serine 194 to alanine
  Entrez Gene: RALA (a.k.a. HINCONS, RAL)
  Cloning method: Restriction Enzyme; 5′ cloning site BamHI (not destroyed); 3′ cloning site SalI (not destroyed)
  Sequencing primers: 5′ MSCV
Terms and licenses: Academic/Nonprofit Terms; Industry Terms: Not Available to Industry
How to cite: pBabe-Puro-RalA-S194A was a gift from William Hahn (Addgene plasmid # 15255 ; http://n2t.net/addgene:15255 ; RRID:Addgene_15255)
