[The description below was written by a language model from this plasmid's Addgene catalogue record.]
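Description:
pBabe-Puro-RalA-S194A is a retroviral mammalian expression plasmid built on the pBabe-puro backbone (about 5.1 kb without insert). It is maintained in bacteria as a high-copy plasmid under ampicillin selection. No feature table accompanies the record, so the individual elements are not itemised. As a general matter, pBabe-type vectors are Moloney murine leukemia virus-derived designs in which long terminal repeats flank a packaging signal and the cloning site. The 5′ LTR typically drives transcription of the insert, and a separate internal promoter expresses a puromycin resistance gene, as the backbone name implies. When introduced into a packaging cell line that supplies the viral structural proteins, the region between the LTRs is packaged into replication-defective virus. That virus integrates into target cells, which can then be selected with puromycin to give stable expression.

The payload is a 621 bp human RALA coding sequence (v-ral simian leukemia viral oncogene homolog A), which encodes the small Ras-like GTPase RalA. It was cloned between BamHI and SalI sites, both of which are retained. The insert carries a serine 194 to alanine substitution, which replaces a hydroxyl-bearing residue with one that cannot be phosphorylated. The record lists no epitope tag or fusion partner.

The associated publication concerns regulation of RalA by the tumor suppressor PP2A Aβ. This suggests the construct serves as a phosphorylation-deficient RalA mutant for comparison with wild-type RalA in stably transduced mammalian cells, although the record does not spell out the specific experiments.
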