>Addgene plasmid #15255 | pBabe-Puro-RalA-S194A | addgene partial sequence | sequence record 21745 | 15255 with pBABE5'
TGCAATAAGCCCAAGGGTCAAAATTCTTTGGCCTTACCAAAGTCATCATGGTGGGCAGTGGTGGCGTGGG
CAAGTCAGCTCTGACTCTACAGTTCATGTACGATGAGTTTGTGGAGGACTATGAGCCTACCAAAGCAGAC
AGCTACCGGAAGAAGGTAGTGCTGGATGGGGAGGAAGTACAGATTGATATCTTAGATACTGCTGGGCTTG
AGGACTACGCTGCTA
