>Addgene plasmid #15255 | pBabe-Puro-RalA-S194A | addgene partial sequence | sequence record 21746 | 15255 with pBABE3'
TGGCTAAAGCTTTCCTCTTCTTTTTTCCATTCTTTTCTTTGCTGTCTTCCATCTTTCTTGCTCGAATTTC
TCTCATTAAATCAAAAAATACCTTGTCAACATTAGCTCGTGTTTTAGCAGACGTTTCCACGTAGTTAACA
TTCCACTGGTCAGCTCTGTTTTTTGCCTCTTCTACAGAAACCTGCCTTTTATCTTCTAAATCTGATTTGT
TACCAACCAGTAGAAATGGAACATTCTCGTCTTCTTTTACTCTTAAAATCTGCTCCCTGAAGTCAGCTGT
AGCTGCAAAGGATTCCATTTCTGTAATAGAGAAGACACAGAGGAAGCCCTCCCCGCTTCGGAAGTAGTTG
TCTCTAATAGCAGCGTAGTCCTCCTGCCCAGCTGTATCTAAGATATCAATCTGTACTTCCTCCCCATCCA
GCACTACCTTCTTCCGGTAGCTGTCTGCTTTGGTAGGCTCATAGTCCTCCACAAACTCATCGTACATGAA
CTGTAGAGTCAGAGCTGACTTGCCCACGCCACCACTGCCCACCATGATGACTTTGTGTAAGGCCAAAGAA
TTTTGACCCTTGGGCTTATTTGCAGCCATGGATCCGGCCGGCGCCTAGAGAAGGAGTGAGGGCTGGATAA
AGGGAGGATCGAGGCGGGGTCGAACGAGGAGGT
